Addgene plasmid #144265: TFORF0843
Purpose: Lentiviral vector for overexpressing transcription factor ORFs with unique 24-bp barcodes. Barcodes facilitate identification of transcription factors in pooled screens.
Depositing lab: Feng Zhang. Depositing organization: Broad Institute. Publication: A transcription factor atlas of directed differentiation. Joung J, Ma S, Tay T, Geiger-Schuller KR, Kirchgatterer PC, Verdine VK, Guo B, Arias-Garcia MA, Allen WE, Singh A, Kuksenko O, Abudayyeh OO, Gootenberg JS, Fu Z, Macrae RK, Buenrostro JD, Regev A, Zhang F. Cell. 2023 Jan 5;186(1):209-229.e26. doi: 10.1016/j.cell.2022.11.026. PubMed 36608654.
Backbone
  Vector backbone: pLX_TRC317
  Backbone manufacturer: Broad Institute Genetic Perturbation Platform
  Backbone size w/o insert (bp): 8264
  Vector type: Mammalian Expression, Lentiviral
  Selectable markers: Puromycin
Growth in bacteria
  Bacterial resistance: Ampicillin, 100 μg/mL
  Growth temperature: 37°C
  Growth strain: NEB Stable
  Copy number: High Copy
Gene/Insert
  Gene/Insert name: ZSCAN10
  Species: H. sapiens (human)
  Insert size (bp): 2033
  Entrez Gene: ZSCAN10 (a.k.a. ZFP206, ZNF206)
  Promoter: EF1a
  Cloning method: Unknown
  Sequencing primers: 5′ GGGTGGAGACTGAAGTTAGGCCAG; 3′ CACATAGCGTAAAAGGAGCAACATAG
Terms and licenses: Academic/Nonprofit Terms; Industry Terms: Not Available to Industry
Depositor comments: NM_001282416,ENST00000538082 . The transcription factor ORF portion of this plasmid was synthesized by Genewiz. Please test multiple small colonies in case of plasmid recombination. To make this collection available in a timely manner, a portion of this collection was not fully sequenced by Addgene. If an Addgene verified full plasmid sequence is not available, please contact us prior to placing an order to request the full sequence.
How to cite: TFORF0843 was a gift from Feng Zhang (Addgene plasmid # 144265 ; http://n2t.net/addgene:144265 ; RRID:Addgene_144265)
