[The description below was written by a language model from this plasmid's Addgene catalogue record and pLannotate feature annotations shown in this document.]
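Description:
TFORF0843 is a lentiviral mammalian expression plasmid built on the pLX_TRC317 backbone, carrying the human transcription factor ZSCAN10 (also called ZNF206 or ZFP206) as an overexpression ORF. It is one member of a barcoded transcription factor ORF collection. Each clone carries a unique 24-bp barcode so that the factor can be identified by sequencing in pooled screens, such as those probing directed differentiation. In bacteria the roughly 10.3 kb plasmid replicates from a high-copy ColE1/pUC-type origin and is selected with ampicillin through the bla gene. An f1 origin and remnants of a lac/T7/T3 cloning region are also present. The depositor notes that the plasmid can recombine and that the ORF portion was made by gene synthesis.

The viral portion has a third-generation, self-inactivating layout. An RSV promoter drives a truncated HIV-1 5' LTR, followed by the Ψ packaging signal with a gag fragment, the RRE for Rev-dependent export of the genomic RNA, a cPPT/CTS element and a ΔU3 3' LTR with a downstream SV40 polyadenylation signal. Two expression units sit between the LTRs. An SV40 early promoter/origin drives puromycin N-acetyltransferase for selecting transduced cells, and the strong constitutive EF-1α promoter drives the ZSCAN10 ORF. A WPRE downstream of the ORF enhances transcript expression.

The automated annotation splits the insert into several hits: a short stretch labelled ZSCAN31, probably reflecting the conserved SCAN domain, and two ZSCAN10 fragments separated by an unannotated gap. The barcode is not annotated as a feature, so the record does not give its position. A short U6 promoter fragment lies between the ORF and the WPRE, and its function is not stated.
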