Features (pLannotate 1.2.2; 33 found; start..end, strand, type, name):
      5..231     +  promoter       RSV promoter: Rous sarcoma virus enhancer/promoter
    232..412     +  LTR            5' LTR (truncated): truncated 5' long terminal repeat (LTR) from HIV-1
    459..584     +  misc_feature   HIV-1 Ψ: packaging signal of human immunodeficiency virus type 1
    568..931     +  CDS            HIV-1 gag (fragment): gag protein from human immunodeficiency virus 1; gag
   1077..1310    +  misc_feature   RRE: The Rev response element (RRE) of HIV-1 allows for Rev-dependent mRNA export from the nucleus to the cytoplasm.
   1687..1713    +  CDS            Rev (fragment): human immunodeficiency virus 1 (HIV-1) Rev protein; rev; enhances nuclear export of unspliced and incompletely spliced viral mRNAs
   1720..1743    +  promoter       SV40 promoter (fragment): SV40 early promoter
   1744..1815    +  promoter       SV40 promoter (fragment): SV40 enhancer and early promoter
   1839..1974    +  rep_origin     SV40 ori: SV40 origin of replication
   2020..2616    +  CDS            PuroR (fragment): puromycin N-acetyltransferase; pac from Streptomyces; confers resistance to puromycin
   2665..2782    +  misc_feature   cPPT/CTS: central polypurine tract and central termination sequence of HIV-1
   2847..2913    +  CDS            small t antigen (fragment): SV40 (simian virus 40) small t antigen
   2920..4098    +  promoter       EF-1α promoter: strong constitutive promoter for human elongation factor EF-1α
   4119..4388    +  CDS            ZSCAN31 (fragment): ZSC31_HUMAN - Also known as ZNF310P, ZNF323. Experimental evidence at protein level: Swiss-Prot protein existence level 1. May function as a transcription factor. May be involved in the development of multiple embryonic organs. From Homo sapiens (Human).
   4370..5272    +  CDS            ZSCAN10 (fragment): ZSC10_HUMAN - Also known as ZNF206. Experimental evidence at protein level: Swiss-Prot protein existence level 1. Embryonic stem (ES) cell-specific transcription factor required to maintain ES cell pluripotency. Can both activate and /or repress expression of target genes, depending on the context. Specifically binds the 5'-[GA]CGCNNGCG[CT]-3' DNA consensus sequence. Regulates expression of POU5F1/OCT4, ZSCAN4 and ALYREF/THOC4. From Homo sapiens (Human).
   5828..6043    +  CDS            ZSCAN10 (fragment): ZSC10_HUMAN - Also known as ZNF206. Experimental evidence at protein level: Swiss-Prot protein existence level 1. Embryonic stem (ES) cell-specific transcription factor required to maintain ES cell pluripotency. Can both activate and /or repress expression of target genes, depending on the context. Specifically binds the 5'-[GA]CGCNNGCG[CT]-3' DNA consensus sequence. Regulates expression of POU5F1/OCT4, ZSCAN4 and ALYREF/THOC4. From Homo sapiens (Human).
   6059..6112    +  promoter       U6 promoter (fragment): RNA polymerase III promoter for human U6 snRNA
   6154..6742    +  misc_feature   WPRE: woodchuck hepatitis virus posttranscriptional regulatory element
   6793..6812    +  misc_feature   cPPT/CTS (fragment): central polypurine tract and central termination sequence of HIV-1
   6814..7047    +  LTR            3' LTR (ΔU3): self-inactivating 3' long terminal repeat (LTR) from HIV-1
   7125..7246    +  polyA_signal   SV40 poly(A) signal: SV40 polyadenylation signal
   7286..7421    +  rep_origin     SV40 ori: SV40 origin of replication
   7442..7460    -  promoter       T7 promoter: promoter for bacteriophage T7 RNA polymerase
   7468..7623    +  CDS            lacZα (fragment): LacZα fragment of β-galactosidase; lacZ fragment
   7628..8056    +  rep_origin     f1 ori (sequence partly withheld): f1 bacteriophage origin of replication; arrow indicates direction of (+) strand synthesis
   8109..8213    +  promoter       AmpR promoter: bla
   8214..9074    +  CDS            AmpR: β-lactamase; bla; confers resistance to ampicillin, carbenicillin, and related antibiotics
   9245..9833    +  rep_origin     ori: high-copy-number ColE1/pMB1/pBR322/pUC origin of replication
  10016..10108   +  CDS            lacI (fragment): lac repressor; lacI; The lac repressor binds to the lac operator to inhibit transcription in E. coli. This inhibition can be relieved by adding lactose or isopropyl-β-D-thiogalactopyranoside (IPTG).
  10121..10142   +  protein_bind   CAP binding site: CAP binding activates transcription in the presence of cAMP. E. coli catabolite activator protein
  10157..10187   +  promoter       lac promoter: promoter for the E. coli lac operon
  10195..10211   +  protein_bind   lac operator: The lac repressor binds to the lac operator to inhibit transcription in E. coli. This inhibition can be relieved by adding lactose or isopropyl-β-D-thiogalactopyranoside (IPTG). lac repressor encoded by lacI
  10256..10274   +  promoter       T3 promoter: promoter for bacteriophage T3 RNA polymerase
>Addgene plasmid #144265 | TFORF0843 | addgene full sequence | sequence record 404150 | Addgene NGS Result
TTAATGTAGTCTTATGCAATACTCTTGTAGTCTTGCAACATGGTAACGATGAGTTAGCAACATGCCTTAC
AAGGAGAGAAAAAGCACCGTGCATGCCGATTGGTGGAAGTAAGGTGGTACGATCGTGCCTTATTAGGAAG
GCAACAGACGGGTCTGACATGGATTGGACGAACCACTGAATTGCCGCATTGCAGAGATATTGTATTTAAG
TGCCTAGCTCGATACATAAACGGGTCTCTCTGGTTAGACCAGATCTGAGCCTGGGAGCTCTCTGGCTAAC
TAGGGAACCCACTGCTTAAGCCTCAATAAAGCTTGCCTTGAGTGCTTCAAGTAGTGTGTGCCCGTCTGTT
GTGTGACTCTGGTAACTAGAGATCCCTCAGACCCTTTTAGTCAGTGTGGAAAATCTCTAGCAGTGGCGCC
CGAACAGGGACTTGAAAGCGAAAGGGAAACCAGAGGAGCTCTCTCGACGCAGGACTCGGCTTGCTGAAGC
GCGCACGGCAAGAGGCGAGGGGCGGCGACTGGTGAGTACGCCAAAAATTTTGACTAGCGGAGGCTAGAAG
GAGAGAGATGGGTGCGAGAGCGTCAGTATTAAGCGGGGGAGAATTAGATCGCGATGGGAAAAAATTCGGT
TAAGGCCAGGGGGAAAGAAAAAATATAAATTAAAACATATAGTATGGGCAAGCAGGGAGCTAGAACGATT
CGCAGTTAATCCTGGCCTGTTAGAAACATCAGAAGGCTGTAGACAAATACTGGGACAGCTACAACCATCC
CTTCAGACAGGATCAGAAGAACTTAGATCATTATATAATACAGTAGCAACCCTCTATTGTGTGCATCAAA
GGATAGAGATAAAAGACACCAAGGAAGCTTTAGACAAGATAGAGGAAGAGCAAAACAAAAGTAAGACCAC
CGCACAGCAAGCGGCCGCTGATCTTCAGACCTGGAGGAGGAGATATGAGGGACAATTGGAGAAGTGAATT
ATATAAATATAAAGTAGTAAAAATTGAACCATTAGGAGTAGCACCCACCAAGGCAAAGAGAAGAGTGGTG
CAGAGAGAAAAAAGAGCAGTGGGAATAGGAGCTTTGTTCCTTGGGTTCTTGGGAGCAGCAGGAAGCACTA
TGGGCGCAGCGTCAATGACGCTGACGGTACAGGCCAGACAATTATTGTCTGGTATAGTGCAGCAGCAGAA
CAATTTGCTGAGGGCTATTGAGGCGCAACAGCATCTGTTGCAACTCACAGTCTGGGGCATCAAGCAGCTC
CAGGCAAGAATCCTGGCTGTGGAAAGATACCTAAAGGATCAACAGCTCCTGGGGATTTGGGGTTGCTCTG
GAAAACTCATTTGCACCACTGCTGTGCCTTGGAATGCTAGTTGGAGTAATAAATCTCTGGAACAGATTTG
GAATCACACGACCTGGATGGAGTGGGACAGAGAAATTAACAATTACACAAGCTTAATACACTCCTTAATT
GAAGAATCGCAAAACCAGCAAGAAAAGAATGAACAAGAATTATTGGAATTAGATAAATGGGCAAGTTTGT
GGAATTGGTTTAACATAACAAATTGGCTGTGGTATATAAAATTATTCATAATGATAGTAGGAGGCTTGGT
AGGTTTAAGAATAGTTTTTGCTGTACTTTCTATAGTGAATAGAGTTAGGCAGGGATATTCACCATTATCG
TTTCAGACCCACCTCCCAACCCCGAGGGGACCCATGCATTGCATCTCAATTAGTCAGCAACCAGGTGTGG
AAAGTCCCCAGGCTCCCCAGCAGGCAGAAGTATGCAAAGCATGCGTCTCAATTAGTCAGCAACCATAGTC
CCGCCCCTAACTCCGCCCATCCCGCCCCTAACTCCGCCCAGTTCCGCCCATTCTCCGCCCCATGGCTGAC
TAATTTTTTTTATTTATGCAGAGGCCGAGGCCGCCTCGGCCTCTGAGCTATTCCAGAAGTAGTGAGGAGG
CTTTTTTGGAGGCCTAGGCTTTTGCAAAAAGCTTTCTAGAGGTACCACCGGAGCTTACCATGACCGAGTA
CAAGCCCACGGTGCGCCTCGCCACCCGCGACGACGTCCCCAGGGCCGTACGCACCCTCGCCGCCGCGTTC
GCCGACTACCCCGCCACGCGCCACACCGTCGATCCGGACCGCCACATCGAGCGGGTCACCGAGCTGCAAG
AACTCTTCCTCACGCGCGTCGGGCTCGACATCGGCAAGGTGTGGGTCGCGGACGACGGCGCCGCCGTGGC
GGTCTGGACCACGCCGGAGAGCGTCGAAGCGGGGGCGGTGTTCGCCGAGATCGGCCCGCGCATGGCCGAG
TTGAGCGGTTCCCGGCTGGCCGCGCAGCAACAGATGGAAGGCCTCCTGGCGCCGCACCGGCCCAAGGAGC
CCGCGTGGTTCCTGGCCACCGTCGGCGTCTCGCCCGACCACCAGGGCAAGGGTCTGGGCAGCGCCGTCGT
GCTCCCCGGAGTGGAGGCGGCCGAGCGCGCCGGGGTGCCCGCCTTCCTGGAGACCTCCGCGCCCCGCAAC
CTCCCCTTCTACGAGCGGCTCGGCTTCACCGTCACCGCCGACGTCGAGGTGCCCGAAGGACCGCGCACCT
GGTGCATGACCCGCAAGCCCGGTGCCAGTTAACGAATTCTAGATCTTGAGACAAATGGCAGTATTCATCC
ACAATTTTAAAAGAAAAGGGGGGATTGGGGGGTACAGTGCAGGGGAAAGAATAGTAGACATAATAGCAAC
AGACATACAAACTAAAGAATTACAAAAACAAATTACAAAAATTCAAAATTTTCGGGTTTATTACAGGGAC
AGCAGAGATCCACTTTGGCGCCGGCTCGAGGCCTGCAGGTGCAAAGATGGATAAAGTTTTAAACAGAGAG
GAATCTTTGCAGCTAATGGACCTTCTAGGTCTTGAAAGGAGTGGGAATTGGCTCCGGTGCCCGTCAGTGG
GCAGAGCGCACATCGCCCACAGTCCCCGAGAAGTTGGGGGGAGGGGTCGGCAATTGAACCGGTGCCTAGA
GAAGGTGGCGCGGGGTAAACTGGGAAAGTGATGTCGTGTACTGGCTCCGCCTTTTTCCCGAGGGTGGGGG
AGAACCGTATATAAGTGCAGTAGTCGCCGTGAACGTTCTTTTTCGCAACGGGTTTGCCGCCAGAACACAG
GTAAGTGCCGTGTGTGGTTCCCGCGGGCCTGGCCTCTTTACGGGTTATGGCCCTTGCGTGCCTTGAATTA
CTTCCACCTGGCTGCAGTACGTGATTCTTGATCCCGAGCTTCGGGTTGGAAGTGGGTGGGAGAGTTCGAG
GCCTTGCGCTTAAGGAGCCCCTTCGCCTCGTGCTTGAGTTGAGGCCTGGCCTGGGCGCTGGGGCCGCCGC
GTGCGAATCTGGTGGCACCTTCGCGCCTGTCTCGCTGCTTTCGATAAGTCTCTAGCCATTTAAAATTTTT
GATGACCTGCTGCGACGCTTTTTTTCTGGCAAGATAGTCTTGTAAATGCGGGCCAAGATCTGCACACTGG
TATTTCGGTTTTTGGGGCCGCGGGCGGCGACGGGGCCCGTGCGTCCCAGCGCACATGTTCGGCGAGGCGG
GGCCTGCGAGCGCGGCCACCGAGAATCGGACGGGGGTAGTCTCAAGCTGGCCGGCCTGCTCTGGTGCCTG
GCCTCGCGCCGCCGTGTATCGCCCCGCCCTGGGCGGCAAGGCTGGCCCGGTCGGCACCAGTTGCGTGAGC
GGAAAGATGGCCGCTTCCCGGCCCTGCTGCAGGGAGCTCAAAATGGAGGACGCGGCGCTCGGGAGAGCGG
GCGGGTGAGTCACCCACACAAAGGAAAAGGGCCTTTCCGTCCTCAGCCGTCGCTTCATGTGACTCCACGG
AGTACCGGGCGCCGTCCAGGCACCTCGATTAGTTCTCGAGCTTTTGGAGTACGTCGTCTTTAGGTTGGGG
GGAGGGGTTTTATGCGATGGAGTTTCCCCACACTGAGTGGGTGGAGACTGAAGTTAGGCCAGCTTGGCAC
TTGATGTAATTCTCCTTGGAATTTGCCCTTTTTGAGTTTGGATCTTGGTTCATTCTCAAGCCTCAGACAG
TGGTTCAAAGTTTTTTTCTTCCATTTCAGGTGTCGTGAGGCTAGCACCGCCACCATGCTTCCAGTATCAG
GAGGACATGGGGCCACGGGCGTCCCTGAGCCGGCTCCGGGAGCTCTGCGGCCACTGGCTGCGGCCGGCTC
TGCACACCAAGAAACAGATCCTGGAGCTGCTGGTGCTGGAGCAGTTCCTGAGTGTGCTGCCTCCGCACCT
CCTGGGCCGCCTGCAGGGGCAGCCGCTCAGGGATGGGGAGGAGGTGGTGCTGCTGCTCGAGGGCATCCAC
CGGGAGCCCAGCCACGCGGGGCCGCTGGTCCCCAGGGCCCCTCACCATGGCCAGAGGAGAGTTCCCGAGA
TCAGGAGCTGGCGGCTGTGCTGGAGTGCCTGACCTTTGAGGATGTGCCAGAGAATAAGGCGTGGCCTGCA
CACCCCCTGGGATTCGGAAGCAGAACCCCAGACAAGGAGGAATTTAAACAAGAAGAGCCCAAAGGGGCTG
CCTGGCCCACTCCCATCTTAGCAGAGTCCCAGGCAGATAGTCCTGGGGTGCCGGGAGAGCCTTGCGCCCA
GTCGCTCGGACGGGGCGCTGCGGCTAGCGGCCCTGGTGAAGATGGGTCCCTTCTTGGCAGCAGTGAAATT
TTGGAGGTCAAAGTGGCTGAGGGCGTCCCCGAGCCCAATCCGGAGTTGCAGTTCATCTGCGCGGACTGCG
GGGTGAGCTTCCCGCAGCTGTCTCGCCTGAAGGCGCACCAGCTGCGCTCGCACCCGGCTGGGCGCTCCTT
CCTGTGCCTTTGCTGCGGGAAGAGCTTCGGCCGCAGCTCCATTCTCAAGCTGCACATGCGCACTCACACG
GACGAGCGGCCGCACGCCTGCCACCTGTGCGGCCACCGCTTCCGCCAGAGCTCGCACCTGAGCAAGCACC
TGCTGACCCACTCCTCCGAACCCGCCTTCCTGTGCGCAGAGTGCGGCCGCGGCTTCCAGCGCCGCGCCAG
CCTTGTGCAGCACCTGCTGGCGCACGCCCAGGACCAGAAGCCGCCCTGCGCTCCTGAGAGTAAGGCCGAA
GCGCCGCCACTGACCGATGTCCTGTGCTCCCACTGCGGCCAGAGCTTCCAGCGCCGCTCCAGCCTCAAGC
GCCACCTGCGGATCCACGCCAGGGACAAGGACCGCCGGTCCTCCGAAGGCTCCGGCAGCCGCCGCCGGGA
CTCCGACCGGAGGCCCTTCGTGTGCAGCGACTGCGGCAAGGCCTTCCGGCGCAGCGAGCACCTGGTGGCC
CACCGGAGGGTGCACACGGGCGAGCGGCCCTTCTCCTGCCAGGCTTGCGGCCGCAGCTTCACGCAGAGCT
CGCAGCTGGTCAGCCACCAACGGGTGCACACGGGCGAGAAGCCCTACGCCTGTCCGCAGTGCGGGAAGCG
CTTTGTGCGCCGGGCCAGCCTTGCCCGCCACCTGCTGACCCACGGTGGCCCTCGGCCCCACCACTGCACC
CAGTGCGGGAAGAGTTTCGGCCAGACCCAGGATCTGGCCCGCCACCAGCGCAGCCACACGGGCGAGAAGC
CCTGCCGCTGCAGCGAGTGCGGTGAGGGCTTCAGCCAGAGCGCCCACCTGGCGCGCCACCAGCGCATCCA
CACAGGGGAGAAGCCCCACGCCTGCGACACCTGCGGCCACCGTTTCCGCAATAGCTCCAACCTGGCCCGC
CATCGCCGCAGCCACACGGGCGAGCGGCCCTACAGCTGTCAGACGTGCGGTCGCAGCTTCCGGCGCAACG
CGCATCTGCGGCGGCACCTGGCTACCCATGCGGAGCCCGGGCAGGAGCAGGCCGAGCCCCCGCAGGAGTG
CGTGGAGTGCGGGAAGAGCTTCAGCCGCAGCTGCAATCTGCTGCGACACCTGCTGGTGCACACGGGCGCC
AGGCCCTACTCCTGCACGCAGTGTGGCCGCAGCTTCAGCCGCAACTCCCACCTGCTGCGCCACCTGCGCA
CCCACGCCCGCGAGACGCTGTACTAGTAATGAACTAGTCCGTAACTTGAAAGTATTTCGATTTCTTGGCT
TTATATATCTTGTGGAAAGGACGAACCGTGTCCGCTACACGCAAATATACGCGTTAAGTCGACAATCAAC
CTCTGGATTACAAAATTTGTGAAAGATTGACTGGTATTCTTAACTATGTTGCTCCTTTTACGCTATGTGG
ATACGCTGCTTTAATGCCTTTGTATCATGCTATTGCTTCCCGTATGGCTTTCATTTTCTCCTCCTTGTAT
AAATCCTGGTTGCTGTCTCTTTATGAGGAGTTGTGGCCCGTTGTCAGGCAACGTGGCGTGGTGTGCACTG
TGTTTGCTGACGCAACCCCCACTGGTTGGGGCATTGCCACCACCTGTCAGCTCCTTTCCGGGACTTTCGC
TTTCCCCCTCCCTATTGCCACGGCGGAACTCATCGCCGCCTGCCTTGCCCGCTGCTGGACAGGGGCTCGG
CTGTTGGGCACTGACAATTCCGTGGTGTTGTCGGGGAAATCATCGTCCTTTCCTTGGCTGCTCGCCTGTG
TTGCCACCTGGATTCTGCGCGGGACGTCCTTCTGCTACGTCCCTTCGGCCCTCAATCCAGCGGACCTTCC
TTCCCGCGGCCTGCTGCCGGCTCTGCGGCCTCTTCCGCGTCTTCGCCTTCGCCCTCAGACGAGTCGGATC
TCCCTTTGGGCCGCCTCCCCGCGTCGACTTTAAGACCAATGACTTACAAGGCAGCTGTAGATCTTAGCCA
CTTTTTAAAAGAAAAGGGGGGACTGGAAGGGCTAATTCACTCCCAACGAAGACAAGATCTGCTTTTTGCT
TGTACTGGGTCTCTCTGGTTAGACCAGATCTGAGCCTGGGAGCTCTCTGGCTAACTAGGGAACCCACTGC
TTAAGCCTCAATAAAGCTTGCCTTGAGTGCTTCAAGTAGTGTGTGCCCGTCTGTTGTGTGACTCTGGTAA
CTAGAGATCCCTCAGACCCTTTTAGTCAGTGTGGAAAATCTCTAGCAGTACGTATAGTAGTTCATGTCAT
CTTATTATTCAGTATTTATAACTTGCAAAGAAATGAATATCAGAGAGTGAGAGGAACTTGTTTATTGCAG
CTTATAATGGTTACAAATAAAGCAATAGCATCACAAATTTCACAAATAAAGCATTTTTTTCACTGCATTC
TAGTTGTGGTTTGTCCAAACTCATCAATGTATCTTATCATGTCTGGCTCTAGCTATCCCGCCCCTAACTC
CGCCCATCCCGCCCCTAACTCCGCCCAGTTCCGCCCATTCTCCGCCCCATGGCTGACTAATTTTTTTTAT
TTATGCAGAGGCCGAGGCCGCCTCGGCCTCTGAGCTATTCCAGAAGTAGTGAGGAGGCTTTTTTGGAGGC
CTAGGGACGTACCCAATTCGCCCTATAGTGAGTCGTATTACGCGCGCTCACTGGCCGTCGTTTTACAACG
TCGTGACTGGGAAAACCCTGGCGTTACCCAACTTAATCGCCTTGCAGCACATCCCCCTTTCGCCAGCTGG
CGTAATAGCGAAGAGGCCCGCACCGATCGCCCTTCCCAACAGTTGCGCAGCCTGAATGGCGAATGGG
[124 nt withheld, positions 7628-7751]
C
[91 nt withheld, positions 7753-7843]
A
[49 nt withheld, positions 7845-7893]
CCTTTGACGTTGGAGTCCACGTTCTTT
[37 nt withheld, positions 7921-7957]
ACCCTATCTCGGTCTATTCTTTTGATTTATAAGGGATTTTGCCGATTTCGGCCTATTGGTTAAAAAATGA
GCTGATTTAACAAAAATTTAACGCGAATTTTAACAAAATATTAACGCTTACAATTTAGGTGGCACTTTTC
GGGGAAATGTGCGCGGAACCCCTATTTGTTTATTTTTCTAAATACATTCAAATATGTATCCGCTCATGAG
ACAATAACCCTGATAAATGCTTCAATAATATTGAAAAAGGAAGAGTATGAGTATTCAACATTTCCGTGTC
GCCCTTATTCCCTTTTTTGCGGCATTTTGCCTTCCTGTTTTTGCTCACCCAGAAACGCTGGTGAAAGTAA
AAGATGCTGAAGATCAGTTGGGTGCACGAGTGGGTTACATCGAACTGGATCTCAACAGCGGTAAGATCCT
TGAGAGTTTTCGCCCCGAAGAACGTTTTCCAATGATGAGCACTTTTAAAGTTCTGCTATGTGGCGCGGTA
TTATCCCGTATTGACGCCGGGCAAGAGCAACTCGGTCGCCGCATACACTATTCTCAGAATGACTTGGTTG
AGTACTCACCAGTCACAGAAAAGCATCTTACGGATGGCATGACAGTAAGAGAATTATGCAGTGCTGCCAT
AACCATGAGTGATAACACTGCGGCCAACTTACTTCTGACAACGATCGGAGGACCGAAGGAGCTAACCGCT
TTTTTGCACAACATGGGGGATCATGTAACTCGCCTTGATCGTTGGGAACCGGAGCTGAATGAAGCCATAC
CAAACGACGAGCGTGACACCACGATGCCTGTAGCAATGGCAACAACGTTGCGCAAACTATTAACTGGCGA
ACTACTTACTCTAGCTTCCCGGCAACAATTAATAGACTGGATGGAGGCGGATAAAGTTGCAGGACCACTT
CTGCGCTCGGCCCTTCCGGCTGGCTGGTTTATTGCTGATAAATCTGGAGCCGGTGAGCGTGGGTCTCGCG
GTATCATTGCAGCACTGGGGCCAGATGGTAAGCCCTCCCGTATCGTAGTTATCTACACGACGGGGAGTCA
GGCAACTATGGATGAACGAAATAGACAGATCGCTGAGATAGGTGCCTCACTGATTAAGCATTGGTAACTG
TCAGACCAAGTTTACTCATATATACTTTAGATTGATTTAAAACTTCATTTTTAATTTAAAAGGATCTAGG
TGAAGATCCTTTTTGATAATCTCATGACCAAAATCCCTTAACGTGAGTTTTCGTTCCACTGAGCGTCAGA
CCCCGTAGAAAAGATCAAAGGATCTTCTTGAGATCCTTTTTTTCTGCGCGTAATCTGCTGCTTGCAAACA
AAAAAACCACCGCTACCAGCGGTGGTTTGTTTGCCGGATCAAGAGCTACCAACTCTTTTTCCGAAGGTAA
CTGGCTTCAGCAGAGCGCAGATACCAAATACTGTTCTTCTAGTGTAGCCGTAGTTAGGCCACCACTTCAA
GAACTCTGTAGCACCGCCTACATACCTCGCTCTGCTAATCCTGTTACCAGTGGCTGCTGCCAGTGGCGAT
AAGTCGTGTCTTACCGGGTTGGACTCAAGACGATAGTTACCGGATAAGGCGCAGCGGTCGGGCTGAACGG
GGGGTTCGTGCACACAGCCCAGCTTGGAGCGAACGACCTACACCGAACTGAGATACCTACAGCGTGAGCT
ATGAGAAAGCGCCACGCTTCCCGAAGGGAGAAAGGCGGACAGGTATCCGGTAAGCGGCAGGGTCGGAACA
GGAGAGCGCACGAGGGAGCTTCCAGGGGGAAACGCCTGGTATCTTTATAGTCCTGTCGGGTTTCGCCACC
TCTGACTTGAGCGTCGATTTTTGTGATGCTCGTCAGGGGGGCGGAGCCTATGGAAAAACGCCAGCAACGC
GGCCTTTTTACGGTTCCTGGCCTTTTGCTGGCCTTTTGCTCACATGTTCTTTCCTGCGTTATCCCCTGAT
TCTGTGGATAACCGTATTACCGCCTTTGAGTGAGCTGATACCGCTCGCCGCAGCCGAACGACCGAGCGCA
GCGAGTCAGTGAGCGAGGAAGCGGAAGAGCGCCCAATACGCAAACCGCCTCTCCCCGCGCGTTGGCCGAT
TCATTAATGCAGCTGGCACGACAGGTTTCCCGACTGGAAAGCGGGCAGTGAGCGCAACGCAATTAATGTG
AGTTAGCTCACTCATTAGGCACCCCAGGCTTTACACTTTATGCTTCCGGCTCGTATGTTGTGTGGAATTG
TGAGCGGATAACAATTTCACACAGGAAACAGCTATGACCATGATTACGCCAAGCGCGCAATTAACCCTCA
CTAAAGGGAACAAAAGCTGGAGCTGCAAGC
