>Addgene plasmid #144265 | TFORF0843 | depositor partial sequence | sequence record 284910 | Insert
ACCGCCACCATGCTTCCAGTATCAGGAGGACATGGGGCCACGGGCGTCCCTGAGCCGGCTCCGGGAGCTC
TGCGGCCACTGGCTGCGGCCGGCTCTGCACACCAAGAAACAGATCCTGGAGCTGCTGGTGCTGGAGCAGT
TCCTGAGTGTGCTGCCTCCGCACCTCCTGGGCCGCCTGCAGGGGCAGCCGCTCAGGGATGGGGAGGAGGT
GGTGCTGCTGCTCGAGGGCATCCACCGGGAGCCCAGCCACGCGGGGCCGCTGGTCCCCAGGGCCCCTCAC
CATGGCCAGAGGAGAGTTCCCGAGATCAGGAGCTGGCGGCTGTGCTGGAGTGCCTGACCTTTGAGGATGT
GCCAGAGAATAAGGCGTGGCCTGCACACCCCCTGGGATTCGGAAGCAGAACCCCAGACAAGGAGGAATTT
AAACAAGAAGAGCCCAAAGGGGCTGCCTGGCCCACTCCCATCTTAGCAGAGTCCCAGGCAGATAGTCCTG
GGGTGCCGGGAGAGCCTTGCGCCCAGTCGCTCGGACGGGGCGCTGCGGCTAGCGGCCCTGGTGAAGATGG
GTCCCTTCTTGGCAGCAGTGAAATTTTGGAGGTCAAAGTGGCTGAGGGCGTCCCCGAGCCCAATCCGGAG
TTGCAGTTCATCTGCGCGGACTGCGGGGTGAGCTTCCCGCAGCTGTCTCGCCTGAAGGCGCACCAGCTGC
GCTCGCACCCGGCTGGGCGCTCCTTCCTGTGCCTTTGCTGCGGGAAGAGCTTCGGCCGCAGCTCCATTCT
CAAGCTGCACATGCGCACTCACACGGACGAGCGGCCGCACGCCTGCCACCTGTGCGGCCACCGCTTCCGC
CAGAGCTCGCACCTGAGCAAGCACCTGCTGACCCACTCCTCCGAACCCGCCTTCCTGTGCGCAGAGTGCG
GCCGCGGCTTCCAGCGCCGCGCCAGCCTTGTGCAGCACCTGCTGGCGCACGCCCAGGACCAGAAGCCGCC
CTGCGCTCCTGAGAGTAAGGCCGAAGCGCCGCCACTGACCGATGTCCTGTGCTCCCACTGCGGCCAGAGC
TTCCAGCGCCGCTCCAGCCTCAAGCGCCACCTGCGGATCCACGCCAGGGACAAGGACCGCCGGTCCTCCG
AAGGCTCCGGCAGCCGCCGCCGGGACTCCGACCGGAGGCCCTTCGTGTGCAGCGACTGCGGCAAGGCCTT
CCGGCGCAGCGAGCACCTGGTGGCCCACCGGAGGGTGCACACGGGCGAGCGGCCCTTCTCCTGCCAGGCT
TGCGGCCGCAGCTTCACGCAGAGCTCGCAGCTGGTCAGCCACCAACGGGTGCACACGGGCGAGAAGCCCT
ACGCCTGTCCGCAGTGCGGGAAGCGCTTTGTGCGCCGGGCCAGCCTTGCCCGCCACCTGCTGACCCACGG
TGGCCCTCGGCCCCACCACTGCACCCAGTGCGGGAAGAGTTTCGGCCAGACCCAGGATCTGGCCCGCCAC
CAGCGCAGCCACACGGGCGAGAAGCCCTGCCGCTGCAGCGAGTGCGGTGAGGGCTTCAGCCAGAGCGCCC
ACCTGGCGCGCCACCAGCGCATCCACACAGGGGAGAAGCCCCACGCCTGCGACACCTGCGGCCACCGTTT
CCGCAATAGCTCCAACCTGGCCCGCCATCGCCGCAGCCACACGGGCGAGCGGCCCTACAGCTGTCAGACG
TGCGGTCGCAGCTTCCGGCGCAACGCGCATCTGCGGCGGCACCTGGCTACCCATGCGGAGCCCGGGCAGG
AGCAGGCCGAGCCCCCGCAGGAGTGCGTGGAGTGCGGGAAGAGCTTCAGCCGCAGCTGCAATCTGCTGCG
ACACCTGCTGGTGCACACGGGCGCCAGGCCCTACTCCTGCACGCAGTGTGGCCGCAGCTTCAGCCGCAAC
TCCCACCTGCTGCGCCACCTGCGCACCCACGCCCGCGAGACGCTGTACTAGTAATGAACTAGTCCGTAAC
TTGAAAGTATTTCGATTTCTTGGCTTTATATATCTTGTGGAAAGGACGAACCGTGTCCGCTACACGCAAA
TAT
