>Addgene plasmid #144265 | TFORF0843 | depositor partial sequence | sequence record 284911 | Barcode
ACCGTGTCCGCTACACGCAAATAT
